>Addgene plasmid #20873 | pMSCV-FlagMLL-pl-ENL(5613) | addgene full sequence | sequence record 133354 | Addgene NGS Result
TGAAAGACCCCACCTGTAGGTTTGGCAAGCTAGCTTAAGTAACGCCATTTTGCAAGGCATGGAAAATACA
TAACTGAGAATAGAGAAGTTCAGATCAAGGTTAGGAACAGAGAGACAGCAGAATATGGGCCAAACAGGAT
ATCTGTGGTAAGCAGTTCCTGCCCCGGCTCAGGGCCAAGAACAGATGGTCCCCAGATGCGGTCCCGCCCT
CAGCAGTTTCTAGAGAACCATCAGATGTTTCCAGGGTGCCCCAAGGACCTGAAATGACCCTGTGCCTTAT
TTGAACTAACCAATCAGTTCGCTTCTCGCTTCTGTTCGCGCGCTTCTGCTCCCCGAGCTCAATAAAAGAG
CCCACAACCCCTCACTCGGCGCGCCAGTCCTCCGATAGACTGCGTCGCCCGGGTACCCGTATTCCCAATA
AAGCCTCTTGCTGTTTGCATCCGAATCGTGGACTCGCTGATCCTTGGGAGGGTCTCCTCAGATTGATTGA
CTGCCCACCTCGGGGGTCTTTCATTTGGAGGTTCCACCGAGATTTGGAGACCCCTGCCCAGGGACCACCG
ACCCCCCCGCCGGGAGGTAAGCTGGCCAGCGGTCGTTTCGTGTCTGTCTCTGTCTTTGTGCGTGTTTGTG
CCGGCATCTAATGTTTGCGCCTGCGTCTGTACTAGTTAGCTAACTAGCTCTGTATCTGGCGGACCCGTGG
TGGAACTGACGAGTTCTGAACACCCGGCCGCAACCCTGGGAGACGTCCCAGGGACTTTGGGGGCCGTTTT
TGTGGCCCGACCTGAGGAAGGGAGTCGATGTGGAATCCGACCCCGTCAGGATATGTGGTTCTGGTAGGAG
ACGAGAACCTAAAACAGTTCCCGCCTCCGTCTGAATTTTTGCTTTCGGTTTGGAACCGAAGCCGCGCGTC
TTGTCTGCTGCAGCGCTGCAGCATCGTTCTGTGTTGTCTCTGTCTGACTGTGTTTCTGTATTTGTCTGAA
AATTAGGGCCAGACTGTTACCACTCCCTTAAGTTTGACCTTAGGTCACTGGAAAGATGTCGAGCGGATCG
CTCACAACCAGTCGGTAGATGTCAAGAAGAGACGTTGGGTTACCTTCTGCTCTGCAGAATGGCCAACCTT
TAACGTCGGATGGCCGCGAGACGGCACCTTTAACCGAGACCTCATCACCCAGGTTAAGATCAAGGTCTTT
TCACCTGGCCCGCATGGACACCCAGACCAGGTCCCCTACATCGTGACCTGGGAAGCCTTGGCTTTTGACC
CCCCTCCCTGGGTCAAGCCCTTTGTACACCCTAAGCCTCCGCCTCCTCTTCCTCCATCCGCCCCGTCTCT
CCCCCTTGAACCTCCTCGTTCGACCCCGCCTCGATCCTCCCTTTATCCAGCCCTCACTCCTTCTCTAGGC
GCCGGAATTCCATGGACTACAAGGACGACGATGACAAGGGCAATTCCGCGAACATGGCGCACAGCTGTCG
GTGGCGCTTCCCCGCCCGACCCGGGACCACCGGGGGCGGCGGCGGCGGGGGGCGCCGGGGCCTAGGGGGC
GCCCCGCGGCAACGCGTCCCGGCCCTGCTGCTTCCCCCCGGGCCCCCGGTCGGCGGTGGCGGCCCCGGGG
CGCCCCCCTCCCCCCCGGCTGTGGCGGCCGCGGCGGCGGCGGCGGGAAGCAGCGGGGCTGGGGTTCCAGG
GGGAGCGGCCGCCGCCTCAGCAGCCTCCTCGTCGTCCGCCTCGTCTTCGTCTTCGTCATCGTCCTCAGCC
TCTTCAGGGCCGGCCCTGCTCCGGGTGGGCCCGGGCTTCGACGCGGCGCTGCAGGTCTCGGCCGCCATCG
GCACCAACCTGCGCCGGTTCCGGGCCGTGTTTGGGGAGAGCGGCGGGGGAGGCGGCAGCGGAGAGGATGA
GCAATTCTTAGGTTTTGGCTCAGATGAAGAAGTCAGAGTGCGAAGTCCCACAAGGTCTCCTTCAGTTAAA
ACTAGTCCTCGAAAACCTCGTGGGAGACCTAGAAGTGGCTCTGACCGAAATTCAGCTATCCTCTCAGATC
CATCTGTGTTTTCCCCTCTAAATAAATCAGAGACCAAATCTGGAGATAAGATCAAGAAGAAAGATTCTAA
AAGTATAGAAAAGAAGAGAGGAAGACCTCCCACCTTCCCTGGAGTAAAAATCAAAATAACACATGGAAAG
GACATTTCAGAGTTACCAAAGGGAAACAAAGAAGATAGCCTGAAAAAAATTAAAAGGACACCTTCTGCTA
CGTTTCAGCAAGCCACAAAGATTAAAAAATTAAGAGCAGGTAAACTCTCTCCTCTCAAGTCTAAGTTTAA
GACAGGGAAGCTTCAAATAGGAAGGAAGGGGGTACAAATTGTACGACGGAGAGGAAGGCCTCCATCAACA
GAAAGGATAAAGACCCCTTCGGGTCTCCTCATTAATTCTGAACTGGAAAAGCCCCAGAAAGTCCGGAAAG
ACAAGGAAGGAACACCTCCACTTACAAAAGAAGATAAGACAGTTGTCAGACAAAGCCCTCGAAGGATTAA
GCCAGTTAGGATTATTCCTTCTTCAAAAAGGACAGATGCAACCATTGCTAAGCAACTCTTACAGAGGGCA
AAAAAGGGGGCTCAAAAGAAAATTGAAAAAGAAGCAGCTCAGCTGCAGGGAAGAAAGGTGAAGACACAGG
TCAAAAATATTCGACAGTTCATCATGCCTGTTGTCAGTGCTATCTCCTCGCGGATCATTAAGACCCCTCG
GCGGTTTATAGAGGATGAGGATTATGACCCTCCAATTAAAATTGCCCGATTAGAGTCTACACCGAATAGT
AGATTCAGTGCCCCGTCCTGTGGATCTTCTGAAAAATCAAGTGCAGCTTCTCAGCACTCCTCTCAAATGT
CTTCAGACTCCTCTCGATCTAGTAGCCCCAGTGTTGATACCTCCACAGACTCTCAGGCTTCTGAGGAGAT
TCAGGTACTTCCTGAGGAGCGGAGCGATACCCCTGAAGTTCATCCTCCACTGCCCATTTCCCAGTCCCCA
GAAAATGAGAGTAATGATAGGAGAAGCAGAAGGTATTCAGTGTCGGAGAGAAGTTTTGGATCTAGAACGA
CGAAAAAATTATCAACTCTACAAAGTGCCCCCCAGCAGCAGACCTCCTCGTCTCCACCTCCACCTCTGCT
GACTCCACCGCCACCACTGCAGCCAGCCTCCAGTATCTCTGACCACACACCTTGGCTTATGCCTCCAACA
ATCCCCTTAGCATCACCATTTTTGCCTGCTTCCACTGCTCCTATGCAAGGGAAGCGAAAATCTATTTTGC
GAGAACCGACATTTAGGTGGACTTCTTTAAAGCATTCTAGGTCAGAGCCACAATACTTTTCCTCAGCAAA
GTATGCCAAAGAAGGTCTTATTCGCAAACCAATATTTGATAATTTCCGACCCCCTCCACTAACTCCCGAG
GACGTTGGCTTTGCATCTGGTTTTTCTGCATCTGGTACCGCTGCTTCAGCCCGATTGTTTTCGCCACTCC
ATTCTGGAACAAGGTTTGATATGCACAAAAGGAGCCCTCTTCTGAGAGCTCCAAGATTTACTCCAAGTGA
GGCTCACTCTAGAATATTTGAGTCTGTAACCTTGCCTAGTAATCGAACTTCTGCTGGAACATCTTCTTCA
GGAGTATCCAATAGAAAAAGGAAAAGAAAAGTGTTTAGTCCTATTCGATCTGAACCAAGATCTCCTTCTC
ACTCCATGAGGACAAGAAGTGGAAGGCTTAGTAGTTCTGAGCTCTCACCTCTCACCCCCCCGTCTTCTGT
CTCTTCCTCGTTAAGCATTTCTGTTAGTCCTCTTGCCACTAGTGCCTTAAACCCAACTTTTACTTTTCCT
TCTCATTCCCTGACTCAGTCTGGGGAATCTGCAGAGAAAAATCAGAGACCAAGGAAGCAGACTAGTGCTC
CGGCAGAGCCATTTTCATCAAGTAGTCCTACTCCTCTCTTCCCTTGGTTTACCCCAGGCTCTCAGACTGA
AAGAGGGAGAAATAAAGACAAGGCCCCCGAGGAGCTGTCCAAAGATCGAGATGCTGACAAGAGCGTGGAG
AAGGACAAGAGTAGAGAGAGAGACCGGGAGAGAGAAAAGGAGAATAAGCGGGAGTCAAGGAAAGAGAAAA
GGAAAAAGGGATCAGAAATTCAGAGTAGTTCTGCTTTGTATCCTGTGGGTAGGGTTTCCAAAGAGAAGGT
TGTTGGTGAAGATGTTGCCACTTCATCTTCTGCCAAAAAAGCAACAGGGCGGAAGAAGTCTTCATCACAT
GATTCTGGGACTGATATTACTTCTGTGACTCTTGGGGATACAACAGCTGTCAAAACCAAAATACTTATAA
AGAAAGGGAGAGGAAATCTGGAAAAAACCAACTTGGACCTCGGCCCAACTGCCCCATCCCTGGAGAAGGA
GAAAACCCTCTGCCTTTCCACTCCTTCATCTAGCACTGTTAAACATTCCACTTCCTCCATAGGCTCCATG
TTGGCTCAGGCAGACAAGCTTCCAATGACTGACAAGAGGGTTGCCAGCCTCCTAAAAAAGGCCAAAGCTC
AGCTCTGCAAGATTGAGAAGAGTAAGAGTCTTAAACAAACCGACCAGCCCAAAGCACAGGGTCAAGAAAG
TGACTCATCAGAGACCTCTGTGCGAGGACCCCGGATTAAACATGTCTGCAGAAGAGCAGCTGTTGCCCTT
GGCCGAAAACGAGCTGTGTTTCCTGATGACATGCCCACCCTGAGTGCCTTACCATGGGAAGAACGAGAAA
AGATTTTGTCTTCCATGGGGAATGATGACAAGTCATCAATTGCTGGCTCAGAAGATGCTGAACCTCTTGC
TCCACCCATCAAACCAATTAAACCTGTCACTAGAAACAAGGCACCCCAGGAACCTCCAGTAAAGAAAGGA
CGTCGATCGAGGCGGTGTGGGCAGTGTCCCGGCTGCCAGGTGCCTGAGGACTGTGGTGTTTGTACTAATT
GCTTAGATAAGCCCAAGTTTGGTGGTCGCAATATAAAGAAGCAGTGCTGCAAGATGAGAAAATGTCAGAA
TCTACAATGGATGCCTTCCAAAGCCTACCTGCAGAAGCAAGCTAAAGCTGTGAAAAAGAAAGAGAAAAAG
TCTAAGACCAGTGAAAAGAAAGACAGCAAAGAGAGCAGTGTTGTGAAGAACGTGGTGGACTCTAGTCAGA
AACCTACCCCATCAGCAAGAGAGGATCCTGCCCCAAAGAAAAGCAGTAGTGAGCCTCCTCCACGAAAGCC
CGTCGAGGAAAAGAGTGAAGAAGGGAATGTCTCGGCCCCTGGGCCTGAATCCAAACAGGCCACCACTCCA
GCTTCCAGGAAGTCAAGCAAGCAGGTCTCCCAGCCAGCACTGGTCATCCCGCCTCAGCCACCTACTACAG
GACCGCCAAGAAAAGAAGTTCCCAAAACCACTCCTAGTGAGCCCAAGAAAAAGCAGCCTCCACCACCAGA
ATCAGGTCCAGAGCAGAGCAAACAGAAAAAAGTGGCTCCCCGCCCAAGTATCCCTGTAAAACAAAAACCA
AAAGAAAAGGAAAAACCACCTCCGGTCAATAAGCAGGAGAATGCAGGCACTTTGAACATCCTCAGCACTC
TCTCCAATGGCAATAGTTCTAAGCAAAAAATTCCAGCAGATGGGTCGCGAAGTATACACACGGGGAGGGA
CTCCAGGTTGAGCTTCAGCGACAGCGAGAGTGACAACAGCGCCGACTCCTCCCTGCCCAGCCGTGAGCCC
CCACCCCCCCAGAAGCCACCCCCGCCCAACAGCAAGGTGTCAGGCCGGAGGAGCCCCGAGTCCTGCAGCA
AGCCTGAGAAGATCCTCAAGAAGGGCACCTACGACAAGGCCTACACGGATGAGCTGGTGGAGCTACACCG
GAGGCTGATGGCGCTGCGGGAGCGCAACGTGCTGCAGCAGATTGTGAATCTGATCGAGGAGACTGGCCAC
TTCAATGTCACCAACACCACCTTCGACTTCGACCTCTTCTCCCTGGACGAGACCACCGTGCGCAAACTGC
AGAGCTGCCTGGAGGCCGTGGCCACATGACCCTGAATTCGATATCAAGCTTATCGATACCGTCGACCTCG
AGAGATCTAATTCTACCGGGTAGGGGAGGCGCTTTTCCCAAGGCAGTCTGGAGCATGCGCTTTAGCAGCC
CCGCTGGGCACTTGGCGCTACACAAGTGGCCTCTGGCCTCGCACACATTCCACATCCACCGGTAGGCGCC
AACCGGCTCCGTTCTTTGGTGGCCCCTTCGCGCCACCTTCTACTCCTCCCCTAGTCAGGAAGTTCCCCCC
CGCCCCGCAGCTCGCGTCGTGCAGGACGTGACAAATGGAAGTAGCACGTCTCACTAGTCTCGTGCAGATG
GACAGCACCGCTGAGCAATGGAAGCGGGTAGGCCTTTGGGGCAGCGGCCAATAGCAGCTTTGCTCCTTCG
CTTTCTGGGCTCAGAGGCTGGGAAGGGGTGGGTCCGGGGGCGGGCTCAGGGGCGGGCTCAGGGGCGGGGC
GGGCGCCCGAAGGTCCTCCGGAGGCCCGGCATTCTGCACGCTTCAAAAGCGCACGTCTGCCGCGCTGTTC
TCCTCTTCCTCATCTCCGGGCCTTTCGACCTGCAGCCAATATGGGATCGGCCATTGAACAAGATGGATTG
CACGCAGGTTCTCCGGCCGCTTGGGTGGAGAGGCTATTCGGCTATGACTGGGCACAACAGACAATCGGCT
GCTCTGATGCCGCCGTGTTCCGGCTGTCAGCGCAGGGGCGCCCGGTTCTTTTTGTCAAGACCGACCTGTC
CGGTGCCCTGAATGAACTGCAGGACGAGGCAGCGCGGCTATCGTGGCTGGCCACGACGGGCGTTCCTTGC
GCAGCTGTGCTCGACGTTGTCACTGAAGCGGGAAGGGACTGGCTGCTATTGGGCGAAGTGCCGGGGCAGG
ATCTCCTGTCATCTCACCTTGCTCCTGCCGAGAAAGTATCCATCATGGCTGATGCAATGCGGCGGCTGCA
TACGCTTGATCCGGCTACCTGCCCATTCGACCACCAAGCGAAACATCGCATCGAGCGAGCACGTACTCGG
ATGGAAGCCGGTCTTGTCGATCAGGATGATCTGGACGAAGAGCATCAGGGGCTCGCGCCAGCCGAACTGT
TCGCCAGGCTCAAGGCGCGCATGCCCGACGGCGAGGATCTCGTCGTGACCCATGGCGATGCCTGCTTGCC
GAATATCATGGTGGAAAATGGCCGCTTTTCTGGATTCATCGACTGTGGCCGGCTGGGTGTGGCGGACCGC
TATCAGGACATAGCGTTGGCTACCCGTGATATTGCTGAAGAGCTTGGCGGCGAATGGGCTGACCGCTTCC
TCGTGCTTTACGGTATCGCCGCTCCCGATTCGCAGCGCATCGCCTTCTATCGCCTTCTTGACGAGTTCTT
CTGAGGGGATCCGTCGACCTGCAGCCAAGCTTATCGATAAAATAAAAGATTTTATTTAGTCTCCAGAAAA
AGGGGGGAATGAAAGACCCCACCTGTAGGTTTGGCAAGCTAGCTTAAGTAACGCCATTTTGCAAGGCATG
GAAAATACATAACTGAGAATAGAGAAGTTCAGATCAAGGTTAGGAACAGAGAGACAGCAGAATATGGGCC
AAACAGGATATCTGTGGTAAGCAGTTCCTGCCCCGGCTCAGGGCCAAGAACAGATGGTCCCCAGATGCGG
TCCCGCCCTCAGCAGTTTCTAGAGAACCATCAGATGTTTCCAGGGTGCCCCAAGGACCTGAAATGACCCT
GTGCCTTATTTGAACTAACCAATCAGTTCGCTTCTCGCTTCTGTTCGCGCGCTTCTGCTCCCCGAGCTCA
ATAAAAGAGCCCACAACCCCTCACTCGGCGCGCCAGTCCTCCGATAGACTGCGTCGCCCGGGTACCCGTG
TATCCAATAAACCCTCTTGCAGTTGCATCCGACTTGTGGTCTCGCTGTTCCTTGGGAGGGTCTCCTCTGA
GTGATTGACTACCCGTCAGCGGGGGTCTTTCATGGGTAACAGTTTCTTGAAGTTGGAGAACAACATTCTG
AGGGTAGGAGTCGAATATTAAGTAATCCTGACTCAATTAGCCACTGTTTTGAATCCACATACTCCAATAC
TCCTGAAATAGTTCATTATGGACAGCGCAGAAAGAGCTGGGGAGAATTGTGAAATTGTTATCCGCTCACA
ATTCCACACAACATACGAGCCGGAAGCATAAAGTGTAAAGCCTGGGGTGCCTAATGAGTGAGCTAACTCA
CATTAATTGCGTTGCGCTCACTGCCCGCTTTCCAGTCGGGAAACCTGTCGTGCCAGCTGCATTAATGAAT
CGGCCAACGCGCGGGGAGAGGCGGTTTGCGTATTGGGCGCTCTTCCGCTTCCTCGCTCACTGACTCGCTG
CGCTCGGTCGTTCGGCTGCGGCGAGCGGTATCAGCTCACTCAAAGGCGGTAATACGGTTATCCACAGAAT
CAGGGGATAACGCAGGAAAGAACATGTGAGCAAAAGGCCAGCAAAAGGCCAGGAACCGTAAAAAGGCCGC
GTTGCTGGCGTTTTTCCATAGGCTCCGCCCCCCTGACGAGCATCACAAAAATCGACGCTCAAGTCAGAGG
TGGCGAAACCCGACAGGACTATAAAGATACCAGGCGTTTCCCCCTGGAAGCTCCCTCGTGCGCTCTCCTG
TTCCGACCCTGCCGCTTACCGGATACCTGTCCGCCTTTCTCCCTTCGGGAAGCGTGGCGCTTTCTCATAG
CTCACGCTGTAGGTATCTCAGTTCGGTGTAGGTCGTTCGCTCCAAGCTGGGCTGTGTGCACGAACCCCCC
GTTCAGCCCGACCGCTGCGCCTTATCCGGTAACTATCGTCTTGAGTCCAACCCGGTAAGACACGACTTAT
CGCCACTGGCAGCAGCCACTGGTAACAGGATTAGCAGAGCGAGGTATGTAGGCGGTGCTACAGAGTTCTT
GAAGTGGTGGCCTAACTACGGCTACACTAGAAGAACAGTATTTGGTATCTGCGCTCTGCTGAAGCCAGTT
ACCTTCGGAAAAAGAGTTGGTAGCTCTTGATCCGGCAAACAAACCACCGCTGGTAGCGGTGGTTTTTTTG
TTTGCAAGCAGCAGATTACGCGCAGAAAAAAAGGATCTCAAGAAGATCCTTTGATCTTTTCTACGGGGTC
TGACGCTCAGTGGAACGAAAACTCACGTTAAGGGATTTTGGTCATGAGATTATCAAAAAGGATCTTCACC
TAGATCCTTTTAAATTAAAAATGAAGTTTTAAATCAATCTAAAGTATATATGAGTAAACTTGGTCTGACA
GTTACCAATGCTTAATCAGTGAGGCACCTATCTCAGCGATCTGTCTATTTCGTTCATCCATAGTTGCCTG
ACTCCCCGTCGTGTAGATAACTACGATACGGGAGGGCTTACCATCTGGCCCCAGTGCTGCAATGATACCG
CGAGACCCACGCTCACCGGCTCCAGATTTATCAGCAATAAACCAGCCAGCCGGAAGGGCCGAGCGCAGAA
GTGGTCCTGCAACTTTATCCGCCTCCATCCAGTCTATTAATTGTTGCCGGGAAGCTAGAGTAAGTAGTTC
GCCAGTTAATAGTTTGCGCAACGTTGTTGCCATTGCTACAGGCATCGTGGTGTCACGCTCGTCGTTTGGT
ATGGCTTCATTCAGCTCCGGTTCCCAACGATCAAGGCGAGTTACATGATCCCCCATGTTGTGCAAAAAAG
CGGTTAGCTCCTTCGGTCCTCCGATCGTTGTCAGAAGTAAGTTGGCCGCAGTGTTATCACTCATGGTTAT
GGCAGCACTGCATAATTCTCTTACTGTCATGCCATCCGTAAGATGCTTTTCTGTGACTGGTGAGTACTCA
ACCAAGTCATTCTGAGAATAGTGTATGCGGCGACCGAGTTGCTCTTGCCCGGCGTCAATACGGGATAATA
CCGCGCCACATAGCAGAACTTTAAAAGTGCTCATCATTGGAAAACGTTCTTCGGGGCGAAAACTCTCAAG
GATCTTACCGCTGTTGAGATCCAGTTCGATGTAACCCACTCGTGCACCCAACTGATCTTCAGCATCTTTT
ACTTTCACCAGCGTTTCTGGGTGAGCAAAAACAGGAAGGCAAAATGCCGCAAAAAAGGGAATAAGGGCGA
CACGGAAATGTTGAATACTCATACTCTTCCTTTTTCAATATTATTGAAGCATTTATCAGGGTTATTGTCT
CATGAGCGGATACATATTTGAATGTATTTAGAAAAATAAACAAATAGGGGTTCCGCGCACATTTCCCCGA
AAAGTGCCACCTGACGTCTAAGAAACCATTATTATCATGACATTAACCTATAAAAATAGGCGTATCACGA
GGCCCTTTCGTCTCGCGCGTTTCGGTGATGACGGTGAAAACCTCTGACACATGCAGCTCCCGGAGACGGT
CACAGCTTGTCTGTAAGCGGATGCCGGGAGCAGACAAGCCCGTCAGGGCGCGTCAGCGGGTGTTGGCGGG
TGTCGGGGCTGGCTTAACTATGCGGCATCAGAGCAGATTGTACTGAGAGTGCACCATATGCGGTGTGAAA
TACCGCACAGATGCGTAAGGAGAAAATACCGCATCAGGCGCCATTCGCCATTCAGGCTGCGCAACTGTTG
GGAAGGGCGATCGGTGCGGGCCTCTTCGCTATTACGCCAGCTGGCGAAAGGGGGATGTGCTGCAAGGCGA
TTAAGTTGGGTAACGCCAGGGTTTTCCCAGTCACGACGTTGTAAAACGACGGCGCAAGGAATGGTGCATG
CAAGGAGATGGCGCCCAACAGTCCCCCGGCCACGGGGCCTGCCACCATACCCACGCCGAAACAAGCGCTC
ATGAGCCCGAAGTGGCGAGCCCGATCTTCCCCATCGGTGATGTCGGCGATATAGGCGCCAGCAACCGCAC
CTGTGGCGCCGGTGATGCCGGCCACGATGCGTCCGGCGTAGAGGCGATTAGTCCAATTTGTTAAAGACAG
GATATCAGTGGTCCAGGCTCTAGTTTTGACTCAACAATATCACCAGCTGAAGCCTATAGAGTACGAGCCA
TAGATAAAATAAAAGATTTTATTTAGTCTCCAGAAAAAGGGGGGAA
Features (pLannotate 1.2.2; 21 found; start..end, strand, type, name):
    579..920     +  misc_feature   MESV Ψ: packaging signal of murine embryonic stem cell virus
    987..1403    +  CDS            gag (truncated): truncated Moloney murine leukemia virus (MMLV) gag gene lacking the start codon
   1418..1438    +  CDS            FLAG (fragment): FLAG® epitope tag, followed by an enterokinase cleavage site
   1454..5707    +  CDS            KMT2A (fragment): KMT2A_HUMAN - Also known as ALL1, CXXC7, HRX, HTRX, MLL, MLL1, TRX1. Experimental evidence at protein level: Swiss-Prot protein existence level 1. Histone methyltransferase that plays an essential role in early development and hematopoiesis (PubMed:15960975, PubMed:12453419, PubMed:15960975, PubMed:19556245, PubMed:19187761, PubMed:20677832, PubMed:21220120, PubMed:26886794). Catalytic subunit of the MLL1/MLL complex, a multiprotein complex that mediates both methylation of 'Lys- 4' of histone H3 (H3K4me) complex and acetylation of 'Lys-16' of histone H4 (H4K16ac) (PubMed:15960975, PubMed:1245
   6054..6092    +  misc_feature   MCS (fragment): pBluescript multiple cloning site
   6108..6607    +  promoter       PGK promoter: mouse phosphoglycerate kinase 1 promoter
   6621..7424    +  CDS            NeoR/KanR: aminoglycoside phosphotransferase from Tn5; aph(3')-II (or nptII); confers resistance to neomycin, kanamycin, and G418 (Geneticin®)
   7499..8013    +  LTR            3' LTR: 3' long terminal repeat from murine embryonic stem cell virus
   8173..8195    -  protein_bind   lac operator (fragment): The lac repressor binds to the lac operator to inhibit transcription in E. coli. This inhibition can be relieved by adding lactose or isopropyl-β-D-thiogalactopyranoside (IPTG). lac repressor encoded by lacI
   8199..8229    -  promoter       lac promoter: promoter for the E. coli lac operon
   8244..8265    -  protein_bind   CAP binding site: CAP binding activates transcription in the presence of cAMP. E. coli catabolite activator protein
   8278..8370    -  CDS            lacI (fragment): lac repressor; lacI; The lac repressor binds to the lac operator to inhibit transcription in E. coli. This inhibition can be relieved by adding lactose or isopropyl-β-D-thiogalactopyranoside (IPTG).
   8553..9141    -  rep_origin     ori: high-copy-number ColE1/pMB1/pBR322/pUC origin of replication
   9312..10172   -  CDS            AmpR: β-lactamase; bla; confers resistance to ampicillin, carbenicillin, and related antibiotics
  10173..10277   -  promoter       AmpR promoter: bla
  10372..10407   +  CDS            rop (fragment): Rop protein, which maintains plasmids at low copy number; rop
  10509..10608   +  misc_feature   bom (fragment): basis of mobility region from pBR322
  10614..10763   -  CDS            lacZα (fragment): LacZα fragment of β-galactosidase; lacZ fragment
  10763..10964   -  CDS            TcR (fragment): tetracycline efflux protein; tet; confers resistance to tetracycline
  10965..11063   +  CDS            env (fragment): murine leukemia virus gPr80 envelope polyprotein precursor; env; proteolytically cleaved into gp70SU and p15TM subunits
  11105..515     +  LTR            5' LTR (across the origin): 5' long terminal repeat from murine embryonic stem cell virus
