[The description below was written by a language model from this plasmid's Addgene catalogue record and pLannotate feature annotations shown in this document.]
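Description:
pMSCV-FlagMLL-pl-ENL(5613) is a murine stem cell virus (MSCV) retroviral expression vector built on the pMSCV-neo backbone. It carries an N-terminally FLAG-tagged human MLL-ENL fusion oncogene. The sequenced plasmid is about 11.1 kb and is maintained in E. coli through a high-copy ColE1/pUC-type origin and an ampicillin resistance gene. Short fragments of lacI, rop, bom, lacZα, TcR and env are also annotated in the bacterial portion; these look like non-functional remnants of earlier cloning vectors.

The retroviral cassette is bounded by MESV-derived 5′ and 3′ LTRs. Downstream of the 5′ LTR lie the Ψ packaging signal and a truncated gag region lacking its start codon, which together allow the transcript to be encapsidated when packaging functions are supplied in trans. The 5′ LTR drives the insert, which begins with a FLAG epitope followed by roughly 4.2 kb of the N-terminal part of KMT2A (MLL). According to the depositor, residual polylinker ("pl") sequence joins this to about 0.4 kb of the 3′ end of ENL (MLLT1), with some leftover pBluescript sequence. The feature table shows the pBluescript MCS fragment but does not annotate the ENL segment itself. A mouse PGK promoter then drives NeoR, so transduced mammalian cells can be selected with G418.

The depositor describes the plasmid as a control that tests whether the newly engineered FLAG-MLL-polylinker vector retains transforming activity when assembled into an MLL-ENL fusion. It was deposited with a study of how changes to the CxxC domain affect oncogenic activation of MLL-family proteins.
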