Addgene plasmid #20873: pMSCV-FlagMLL-pl-ENL(5613)
Depositing lab: Robert Slany. Depositing organization: Friedrich-Alexander-Universitaet Erlangen-Nuremberg. Publication: Alterations of the CxxC domain preclude oncogenic activation of mixed-lineage leukemia 2. Bach C, Mueller D, Buhl S, Garcia-Cuellar MP, Slany RK. Oncogene. 2009 Feb 12. 28(6):815-23. 10.1038/onc.2008.443 PubMed 19060922.
Backbone
  Vector backbone: pMSCV-neo
  Backbone manufacturer: Clontech
  Backbone size w/o insert (bp): 6500
  Vector type: Mammalian Expression, Retroviral
  Selectable markers: Neomycin (select with G418)
Growth in bacteria
  Bacterial resistance: Ampicillin, 100 μg/mL
  Growth temperature: 37°C
  Growth strain: Stbl3
  Growth instructions: Stbl3
  Copy number: High Copy
Gene/Insert
  Gene/Insert name: MLL (alt names: mixed-lineage leukemia; ENL, mixed lineage leukemia eleven nineteen leukemia)
  Species: H. sapiens (human)
  Insert size (bp): 4580
  Entrez Gene: KMT2A (a.k.a. ALL-1, ALL1, CXXC7, GAS7, HRX, HTRX, HTRX1, MLL, MLL1, MLL1A, TRX1, WDSTS); MLLT1 (a.k.a. ENL, LTG19, YEATS1)
  Tag / fusion protein: Flag (N terminal on insert)
  Cloning method: Restriction Enzyme; 5′ cloning site EcoRI (not destroyed); 3′ cloning site EcoRI (not destroyed)
  Sequencing primers: 5′ MSCV; 3′ MSCV-rev
Resource information
  A portion of this plasmid was derived from a plasmid made by: Francis Stewart, University Durden Germany
Terms and licenses: Academic/Nonprofit Terms; Industry Terms: Not Available to Industry
Depositor comments: This is a control construct testing the newly developed fMLLpl construct for transforming activity in a MLL-ENL fusion. SmaI/XhoI fragment from pBluescriptII-ENL3' was inserted into a PmlI/XhoI cut pMSCV-flagMLLpl vector. The end plasmid has ~4.18kb MLL + pl remainings + ~0.4kb ENL with remaining pBSII.
How to cite: pMSCV-FlagMLL-pl-ENL(5613) was a gift from Robert Slany (Addgene plasmid # 20873 ; http://n2t.net/addgene:20873 ; RRID:Addgene_20873)
