>Addgene plasmid #20873 | pMSCV-FlagMLL-pl-ENL(5613) | addgene partial sequence | sequence record 127074 | pLXSN5 5'-CCCTTGAACCTCCTCGTTCGACC-3'
TCCTTTTCAGCCCTCACTCCTTCTCTAGGCGCCGGAATTCCATGGACTACAAGGACGACGATGACAAGGG
CAATTCCGCGAACATGGCGCACAGCTGTCGGTGGCGCTTCCCCGCCCGACCCGGGACCACCGGGGGCGGC
GGCGGCGGGGGGCGCCGGGGCCTAGGGGGCGCCCCGCGGCAACNCGTCCCGGCCCTGCTGCTTCCCCCCG
GGN
