>Addgene plasmid #20873 | pMSCV-FlagMLL-pl-ENL(5613) | addgene partial sequence | sequence record 127075 | MSCV_C_rev2 5'-ggccagaggccacttgtgtagcgcc-3'
AAGCGCATGCTCCAGACTGCCTTGGGAAAAGCGCCTCCCCTACCCGGTAGAATTAGATCTCTCGAGGTCG
ACGGTATCGATAAGCTTGATATCGAATTCAGGGTCATGTGGCCACGGCCTCCAGGCAGCTCTGCAGTTTG
CGCACGGTGGTCTCGTCCAGGGAGAAGAGGTCGAAGTCGAAGGTGGTGTTGGTGACATTGAAGTGGCCAG
TCTCCTCGATCAGATTCACAATCTGCTGCAGCACGTTGCGCTCCCGCAGCGCCATCAGCCTCCGGTGTAG
CTCCACCAGCTCATCCGTGTAGGCCTTGTCGTAGGTGCCCTTCTTGAGGATCTTCTCAGGCTTGCTGCAG
GACTCGGGGCTCCTCCGGCCTGACACCTTGCTGTTGGGCGGGGGTGGCTTCTGGGGGGGTGGGGGCTCAC
GGCTGGGCAGGGAGGAGTCGGCGCTGTTGTCACTCTCGCTGTCGCTGAAGCTCAACCTGGAGTCCCTCCC
CGTGTGTATACTTCGCGACCCATCTGCTGGAATTTTTTGCTTAGAACTATTGCCATTGGAGAGAGTGCTG
AGGATGTTCAAAGTGCCTGCATTCTCCTGCTTATTGACCGGAGGTGGTTTTTCCTTTTCTTTTGGTTTTT
GTTTTACAGGGATACTTGGGCGGGGAGCCACTTTTTTCTGTTTGCTCTGCTCTGGACCTGATTCTGGTGG
TGGAGGCTGCTTTTTCTTGGGCTCACTAGGAGTGGTTTTGGGAACTTCTTTTCTTGGCGGTCCTGTAGTA
GGTGGCTGAGGCGGGATGACCAGTGCTGGCTGGGA
